>Addgene plasmid #209782 | AAV-U6-msCAMK2d-sgRNA-cTNT-SaCas9-HA-OLLAS | addgene full sequence | sequence record 416836 | Addgene NGS Result
CAGATTGCCAAGATCCTGACCATCTACCAGAGCAGCGAGGACATCCAGGAAGAACTGACCAATCTGAACT
CCGAGCTGACCCAGGAAGAGATCGAGCAGATCTCTAATCTGAAGGGCTATACCGGCACCCACAACCTGAG
CCTGAAGGCCATCAACCTGATCCTGGACGAGCTGTGGCACACCAACGACAACCAGATCGCTATCTTCAAC
CGGCTGAAGCTGGTGCCCAAGAAGGTGGACCTGTCCCAGCAGAAAGAGATCCCCACCACCCTGGTGGACG
ACTTCATCCTGAGCCCCGTCGTGAAGAGAAGCTTCATCCAGAGCATCAAAGTGATCAACGCCATCATCAA
GAAGTACGGCCTGCCCAACGACATCATTATCGAGCTGGCCCGCGAGAAGAACTCCAAGGACGCCCAGAAA
ATGATCAACGAGATGCAGAAGCGGAACCGGCAGACCAACGAGCGGATCGAGGAAATCATCCGGACCACCG
GCAAAGAGAACGCCAAGTACCTGATCGAGAAGATCAAGCTGCACGACATGCAGGAAGGCAAGTGCCTGTA
CAGCCTGGAAGCCATCCCTCTGGAAGATCTGCTGAACAACCCCTTCAACTATGAGGTGGACCACATCATC
CCCAGAAGCGTGTCCTTCGACAACAGCTTCAACAACAAGGTGCTCGTGAAGCAGGAAGAAAACAGCAAGA
AGGGCAACCGGACCCCATTCCAGTACCTGAGCAGCAGCGACAGCAAGATCAGCTACGAAACCTTCAAGAA
GCACATCCTGAATCTGGCCAAGGGCAAGGGCAGAATCAGCAAGACCAAGAAAGAGTATCTGCTGGAAGAA
CGGGACATCAACAGGTTCTCCGTGCAGAAAGACTTCATCAACCGGAACCTGGTGGATACCAGATACGCCA
CCAGAGGCCTGATGAACCTGCTGCGGAGCTACTTCAGAGTGAACAACCTGGACGTGAAAGTGAAGTCCAT
CAATGGCGGCTTCACCAGCTTTCTGCGGCGGAAGTGGAAGTTTAAGAAAGAGCGGAACAAGGGGTACAAG
CACCACGCCGAGGACGCCCTGATCATTGCCAACGCCGATTTCATCTTCAAAGAGTGGAAGAAACTGGACA
AGGCCAAAAAAGTGATGGAAAACCAGATGTTCGAGGAAAAGCAGGCCGAGAGCATGCCCGAGATCGAAAC
CGAGCAGGAGTACAAAGAGATCTTCATCACCCCCCACCAGATCAAGCACATTAAGGACTTCAAGGACTAC
AAGTACAGCCACCGGGTGGACAAGAAGCCTAATAGAGAGCTGATTAACGACACCCTGTACTCCACCCGGA
AGGACGACAAGGGCAACACCCTGATCGTGAACAATCTGAACGGCCTGTACGACAAGGACAATGACAAGCT
GAAAAAGCTGATCAACAAGAGCCCCGAAAAGCTGCTGATGTACCACCACGACCCCCAGACCTACCAGAAA
CTGAAGCTGATTATGGAACAGTACGGCGACGAGAAGAATCCCCTGTACAAGTACTACGAGGAAACCGGGA
ACTACCTGACCAAGTACTCCAAAAAGGACAACGGCCCCGTGATCAAGAAGATTAAGTATTACGGCAACAA
ACTGAACGCCCATCTGGACATCACCGACGACTACCCCAACAGCAGAAACAAGGTCGTGAAGCTGTCCCTG
AAGCCCTACAGATTCGACGTGTACCTGGACAATGGCGTGTACAAGTTCGTGACCGTGAAGAATCTGGATG
TGATCAAAAAAGAAAACTACTACGAAGTGAATAGCAAGTGCTATGAGGAAGCTAAGAAGCTGAAGAAGAT
CAGCAACCAGGCCGAGTTTATCGCCTCCTTCTACAACAACGATCTGATCAAGATCAACGGCGAGCTGTAT
AGAGTGATCGGCGTGAACAACGACCTGCTGAACCGGATCGAAGTGAACATGATCGACATCACCTACCGCG
AGTACCTGGAAAACATGAACGACAAGAGGCCCCCCAGGATCATTAAGACAATCGCCTCCAAGACCCAGAG
CATTAAGAAGTACAGCACAGACATTCTGGGCAACCTGTATGAAGTGAAATCTAAGAAGCACCCTCAGATC
ATCAAAAAGGGCAAAAGGCCGGCGGCCACGAAAAAGGCCGGCCAGGCAAAAAAGAAAAAGGGATCCTACC
CATACGATGTTCCAGATTACGCTAGCGGCTTCGCCAACGAGCTTGGACCCAGGTTGATGGGAAAGTAAGA
ATTCCTAGAGCGAATAAAAGATCTTTATTTTCATTAGATCTGTGTGTTGGTTTTTTGTGTGATGCAGCTA
CGTAGATAAGTAGCATGGCGGGTTAATCATTAACTACAAGGAACCCCTAGTGATGGAGTTGGCCACTCCC
TCTCTGCGCGCTCGCTCGCTCACTGAGGCCGGGCGACCAAAGGTCGCCCGACGCCCGGGCTTTGCCCGGG
CGGCCTCAGTGAGCGAGCGAGCGCGCAGCTGCATTAATGAATCGGCCAACGCGCGGGGAGAGGCGGTTTG
CGTATTGGGCGCTCTTCCGCTTCCTCGCTCACTGACTCGCTGCGCTCGGTCGTTCGGCTGCGGCGAGCGG
TATCAGCTCACTCAAAGGCGGTAATACGGTTATCCACAGAATCAGGGGATAACGCAGGAAAGAACATGTG
AGCAAAAGGCCAGCAAAAGGCCAGGAACCGTAAAAAGGCCGCGTTGCTGGCGTTTTTCCATAGGCTCCGC
CCCCCTGACGAGCATCACAAAAATCGACGCTCAAGTCAGAGGTGGCGAAACCCGACAGGACTATAAAGAT
ACCAGGCGTTTCCCCCTGGAAGCTCCCTCGTGCGCTCTCCTGTTCCGACCCTGCCGCTTACCGGATACCT
GTCCGCCTTTCTCCCTTCGGGAAGCGTGGCGCTTTCTCATAGCTCACGCTGTAGGTATCTCAGTTCGGTG
TAGGTCGTTCGCTCCAAGCTGGGCTGTGTGCACGAACCCCCCGTTCAGCCCGACCGCTGCGCCTTATCCG
GTAACTATCGTCTTGAGTCCAACCCGGTAAGACACGACTTATCGCCACTGGCAGCAGCCACTGGTAACAG
GATTAGCAGAGCGAGGTATGTAGGCGGTGCTACAGAGTTCTTGAAGTGGTGGCCTAACTACGGCTACACT
AGAAGAACAGTATTTGGTATCTGCGCTCTGCTGAAGCCAGTTACCTTCGGAAAAAGAGTTGGTAGCTCTT
GATCCGGCAAACAAACCACCGCTGGTAGCGGTGGTTTTTTTGTTTGCAAGCAGCAGATTACGCGCAGAAA
AAAAGGATCTCAAGAAGATCCTTTGATCTTTTCTACGGGGTCTGACGCTCAGTGGAACGAAAACTCACGT
TAAGGGATTTTGGTCATGAGATTATCAAAAAGGATCTTCACCTAGATCCTTTTAAATTAAAAATGAAGTT
TTAAATCAATCTAAAGTATATATGAGTAAACTTGGTCTGACAGTTACCAATGCTTAATCAGTGAGGCACC
TATCTCAGCGATCTGTCTATTTCGTTCATCCATAGTTGCCTGACTCCCCGTCGTGTAGATAACTACGATA
CGGGAGGGCTTACCATCTGGCCCCAGTGCTGCAATGATACCGCGAGACCCACGCTCACCGGCTCCAGATT
TATCAGCAATAAACCAGCCAGCCGGAAGGGCCGAGCGCAGAAGTGGTCCTGCAACTTTATCCGCCTCCAT
CCAGTCTATTAATTGTTGCCGGGAAGCTAGAGTAAGTAGTTCGCCAGTTAATAGTTTGCGCAACGTTGTT
GCCATTGCTACAGGCATCGTGGTGTCACGCTCGTCGTTTGGTATGGCTTCATTCAGCTCCGGTTCCCAAC
GATCAAGGCGAGTTACATGATCCCCCATGTTGTGCAAAAAAGCGGTTAGCTCCTTCGGTCCTCCGATCGT
TGTCAGAAGTAAGTTGGCCGCAGTGTTATCACTCATGGTTATGGCAGCACTGCATAATTCTCTTACTGTC
ATGCCATCCGTAAGATGCTTTTCTGTGACTGGTGAGTACTCAACCAAGTCATTCTGAGAATAGTGTATGC
GGCGACCGAGTTGCTCTTGCCCGGCGTCAATACGGGATAATACCGCGCCACATAGCAGAACTTTAAAAGT
GCTCATCATTGGAAAACGTTCTTCGGGGCGAAAACTCTCAAGGATCTTACCGCTGTTGAGATCCAGTTCG
ATGTAACCCACTCGTGCACCCAACTGATCTTCAGCATCTTTTACTTTCACCAGCGTTTCTGGGTGAGCAA
AAACAGGAAGGCAAAATGCCGCAAAAAAGGGAATAAGGGCGACACGGAAATGTTGAATACTCATACTCTT
CCTTTTTCAATATTATTGAAGCATTTATCAGGGTTATTGTCTCATGAGCGGATACATATTTGAATGTATT
TAGAAAAATAAACAAATAGGGGTTCCGCGCACATTTCCCCGAAAAGTGCCACCTAAATTGTAAGCGTTAA
TATTTTGTTAAAATTCGCGTTAAATTTTTGTTAAATCAGCTCATTTTTTAACCAATAGGCCGAAATCGGC
AAAATCCCTTATAAATCAAAAGAATAGACCGAGATAGGGT
[37 nt withheld, positions 4591-4627]
AAAGAACGTGGACTCCAACGTCAAAGG
[49 nt withheld, positions 4655-4703]
T
[91 nt withheld, positions 4705-4795]
G
[124 nt withheld, positions 4797-4920]
CCCATTCGCCATTCAGGCTGCGCAACTGTTGGGAAGGGCGATCGGTGCGGGCCTCTTCGCTATTACGCCA
GCTGCGCGCTCGCTCGCTCACTGAGGCCGCCCGGGCAAAGCCCGGGCGTCGGGCGACCTTTGGTCGCCCG
GCCTCAGTGAGCGAGCGAGCGCGCAGAGAGGGAGTGGCCAACTCCATCACTAGGGGTTCCTTGTAGTTAA
TGATTAACCCGCCATGCTACTTATCTACGTAGCCATGCTCTGGTGTACAAAAAAGCAGGCTTTAAAGGAA
CCAATTCAGTCGACTGGATCCGGTACCAAGGTCGGGCAGGAAGAGGGCCTATTTCCCATGATTCCTTCAT
ATTTGCATATACGATACAAGGCTGTTAGAGAGATAATTAGAATTAATTTGACTGTAAACACAAAGATATT
AGTACAAAATACGTGACGTAGAAAGTAATAATTTCTTGGGTAGTTTGCAGTTTTAAAATTATGTTTTAAA
ATGGACTATCATATGCTTACCGTAACTTGAAAGTATTTCGATTTCTTGGCTTTATATATCTTGTGGAAAG
GACGAAACACCGTATGAAAATCCCTACTGGACGTTTTAGTACTCTGGAAACAGAATCTACTAAAACAAGG
CAAAATGCCGTGTTTATCTCGTCAACTTGTTGGCGAGATTTTTTTCTAGACGGGCCCCCCCTCGAGGTCG
GGATAAAAGCAGTCTGGGCTTTCACATGACAGCATCTGGGGCTGCGGCAGAGGGTCGGGTCCGAAGCGCT
GCCTTATCAGCGTCCCCAGCCCTGGGAGGTGACAGCTGGCTGGCTTGTGTCAGCCCCTCGGGCACTCACG
TATCTCCGTCCGACGGGTTTAAAATAGCAAAACTCTGAGGCCACACAATAGCTTGGGCTTATATGGGCTC
CTGTGGGGGAAGGGGGAGCACGGAGGGGGCCGGGGCCGCTGCTGCCAAAATAGCAGCTCACAAGTGTTGC
ATTCCTCTCTGGGCGCCGGGCACATTCCTGCTGGCTCTGCCCGCCCCGGGGTGGGCGCCGGGGGGACCTT
AAAGCCTCTGCCCCCCAAGGAGCCCTTCCCAGACAGCCGCCGGCACCCACCGCTCCGTGGGACGATCCCC
GAAGCTCTAGAGCTTTATTGCGGTAGTTTATCACAGTTAAATTGCTAACGCAGTCAGTGCTTCTGACACA
ACAGTCTCGAACTTAAGCTGCAGAAGTTGGTCGTGAGGCACTGGGCAGGTAAGTATCAAGGTTACAAGAC
AGGTTTAAGGAGACCAATAGAAACTGGGCTTGTCGAGACAGAGAAGACTCTTGCGTTTCTGATAGGCACC
TATTGGTCTTACTGACATCCACTTTGCCTTTCTCTCCACAGGTGTCCACTCCCAGTTCAATTACAGCTCT
TAAGGCTAGAGTACTTAATACGACTCACTATAGGCTAGCCCTCGAGAAGCGGCCGCACTACTCCGCGGAC
TACTAGAGCTCACCATGGCCCCAAAGAAGAAGCGGAAGGTCGGTATCCACGGAGTCCCAGCAGCCAAGCG
GAACTACATCCTGGGCCTGGACATCGGCATCACCAGCGTGGGCTACGGCATCATCGACTACGAGACACGG
GACGTGATCGATGCCGGCGTGCGGCTGTTCAAAGAGGCCAACGTGGAAAACAACGAGGGCAGGCGGAGCA
AGAGAGGCGCCAGAAGGCTGAAGCGGCGGAGGCGGCATAGAATCCAGAGAGTGAAGAAGCTGCTGTTCGA
CTACAACCTGCTGACCGACCACAGCGAGCTGAGCGGCATCAACCCCTACGAGGCCAGAGTGAAGGGCCTG
AGCCAGAAGCTGAGCGAGGAAGAGTTCTCTGCCGCCCTGCTGCACCTGGCCAAGAGAAGAGGCGTGCACA
ACGTGAACGAGGTGGAAGAGGACACCGGCAACGAGCTGTCCACCAAAGAGCAGATCAGCCGGAACAGCAA
GGCCCTGGAAGAGAAATACGTGGCCGAACTGCAGCTGGAACGGCTGAAGAAAGACGGCGAAGTGCGGGGC
AGCATCAACAGATTCAAGACCAGCGACTACGTGAAAGAAGCCAAACAGCTGCTGAAGGTGCAGAAGGCCT
ACCACCAGCTGGACCAGAGCTTCATCGACACCTACATCGACCTGCTGGAAACCCGGCGGACCTACTATGA
GGGACCTGGCGAGGGCAGCCCCTTCGGCTGGAAGGACATCAAAGAATGGTACGAGATGCTGATGGGCCAC
TGCACCTACTTCCCCGAGGAACTGCGGAGCGTGAAGTACGCCTACAACGCCGACCTGTACAACGCCCTGA
ACGACCTGAACAATCTCGTGATCACCAGGGACGAGAACGAGAAGCTGGAATATTACGAGAAGTTCCAGAT
CATCGAGAACGTGTTCAAGCAGAAGAAGAAGCCCACCCTGAAGCAGATCGCCAAAGAAATCCTCGTGAAC
GAAGAGGATATTAAGGGCTACAGAGTGACCAGCACCGGCAAGCCCGAGTTCACCAACCTGAAGGTGTACC
ACGACATCAAGGACATTACCGCCCGGAAAGAGATTATTGAGAACGCCGAGCTGCTGGAT
Features (pLannotate 1.2.2; 19 found; start..end, strand, type, name):
   2113..2160    +  CDS            nucleoplasmin NLS: bipartite nuclear localization signal from nucleoplasmin
   2167..2193    +  CDS            3xHA (fragment): three tandem HA epitope tags
   2194..2235    +  CDS            OLLAS tag: Escherichia coli OmpF Linker and mouse Langerin fusion sequence tag (Park et al., 2008)
   2253..2301    +  polyA_signal   poly(A) signal: synthetic polyadenylation signal
   2349..2482    +  repeat_region  AAV2 ITR: inverted terminal repeat of adeno-associated virus serotype 2 inverted
   2476..2532    -  CDS            lacI (fragment): lac repressor; lacI; The lac repressor binds to the lac operator to inhibit transcription in E. coli. This inhibition can be relieved by adding lactose or isopropyl-β-D-thiogalactopyranoside (IPTG).
   2715..3303    -  rep_origin     ori: high-copy-number ColE1/pMB1/pBR322/pUC origin of replication
   3474..4334    -  CDS            AmpR: β-lactamase; bla; confers resistance to ampicillin, carbenicillin, and related antibiotics
   4335..4439    -  promoter       AmpR promoter: bla
   4492..4920    -  rep_origin     f1 ori (sequence partly withheld): f1 bacteriophage origin of replication; arrow indicates direction of (+) strand synthesis
   4925..4994    -  CDS            lacZα (fragment): LacZα fragment of β-galactosidase; lacZ fragment
   4989..5121    -  repeat_region  AAV2 ITR (fragment): inverted terminal repeat of adeno-associated virus serotype 2 inverted
   5174..5191    +  protein_bind   attB1 (fragment): mutant version of attB; recombination site for the Gateway® BP reaction BP Clonase™
   5243..5483    +  promoter       U6 promoter: RNA polymerase III promoter for human U6 snRNA
   5513..5588    +  misc_RNA       Sa gRNA scaffold: guide RNA scaffold for the Staphylococcus aureus CRISPR/Cas9 system
   5601..5620    -  misc_feature   MCS (fragment): pBluescript multiple cloning site
   6159..6291    +  intron         chimeric intron: chimera between introns from human β-globin and immunoglobulin heavy chain genes
   6336..6354    +  promoter       T7 promoter: promoter for bacteriophage T7 RNA polymerase
   6456..2112    +  CDS            cas9 (across the origin): CAS9_STAAU - Experimental evidence at protein level: Swiss-Prot protein existence level 1. CRISPR (clustered regularly interspaced short palindromic repeat) is an adaptive immune system that provides protection against mobile genetic elements (viruses, transposable elements and conjugative plasmids). CRISPR clusters contain spacers, sequences complementary to antecedent mobile elements, and target invading nucleic acids. CRISPR clusters are transcribed and processed into CRISPR RNA (crRNA). In type II CRISPR systems correct processing of pre-crRNA requires a trans- encoded small RNA (tracrRNA)
