[The description below was written by a language model from this plasmid's Addgene catalogue record and pLannotate feature annotations shown in this document.]
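Description:
AAV-U6-msCAMK2d-sgRNA-cTNT-SaCas9-HA-OLLAS is an all-in-one AAV transfer plasmid of about 7.5 kb for cardiomyocyte-directed genome editing of the mouse Camk2d gene. The bacterial portion carries a high-copy ColE1/pUC-type origin, an f1 origin and an ampicillin resistance gene under its own promoter. It lies outside two AAV2 inverted terminal repeats, which define the segment that is replicated and packaged into recombinant AAV particles. One ITR is annotated only as a fragment.

Two expression units sit between the ITRs. A human U6 RNA polymerase III promoter drives a guide RNA made of a roughly 21 bp synthetic spacer against mouse Camk2d joined to the Staphylococcus aureus Cas9 guide scaffold. Downstream, the catalogue entry states that the cTNT (cardiac troponin T) promoter drives SaCas9. This promoter was not picked up as a feature by the automated annotation, though an unannotated stretch precedes a chimeric β-globin/immunoglobulin intron, which is followed by a short T7 promoter and the SaCas9 coding sequence. The SaCas9 open reading frame spans the plasmid's numbering origin and ends in a nucleoplasmin bipartite nuclear localization signal, an HA epitope (annotated as a fragment of a 3xHA tag) and an OLLAS tag. A compact synthetic polyadenylation signal terminates the unit. The small size of SaCas9 allows the nuclease and guide to fit in a single AAV genome, and the two C-terminal epitopes allow the nuclease to be detected with antibodies.

The record supports use in producing AAV for in vivo cardiac Camk2d editing, with SaCas9 expression restricted by the tissue-specific promoter. The associated study concerns improving the tissue specificity of cardiac genome editing through microRNA-122-mediated liver detargeting, but no microRNA target sites are annotated in this construct.
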