Addgene plasmid #209782: AAV-U6-msCAMK2d-sgRNA-cTNT-SaCas9-HA-OLLAS
Purpose: Expresses SaCas9 by the specific cTNT promoter and sgRNA targeted the mouse Camk2d gene by U6 promoter
Depositing lab: Yuxuan Guo. Depositing organization: Peking University Health Science Center. Publication: MicroRNA-122-Mediated Liver Detargeting Enhances the Tissue Specificity of Cardiac Genome Editing. Yang L, Liu Z, Chen G, Chen Z, Guo C, Ji X, Cui Q, Sun Y, Hu X, Zheng Y, Li Y, Gao F, Chen L, Zhou P, Pu WT, Guo Y. Circulation. 2024 May 28;149(22):1778-1781. doi: 10.1161/CIRCULATIONAHA.123.065438. Epub 2024 May 28. PubMed 38805581.
Backbone
  Vector backbone: AAV-U6-msCAMK2d-SgRNA-scaffold-cTNT-SaCas9-HA-OLLAS
  Backbone size w/o insert (bp): 7500
  Total vector size (bp): 7499
  Vector type: AAV
Growth in bacteria
  Bacterial resistance: Ampicillin, 100 μg/mL
  Growth temperature: 37°C
  Growth strain: NEB Stable
  Copy number: High Copy
Gene/Insert
  Gene/Insert name: sgRNA (alt name: sgRNA)
  Species: Synthetic
  Insert size (bp): 21
  Promoter: cTNT
  Tag / fusion protein: HA (C terminal on backbone); OLLAS (C terminal on backbone)
  Cloning method: Gibson Cloning
  Sequencing primers: 5′ cttgaaagtatttcgatttcttggc; 3′ cctctttgaacagccgcac
Terms and licenses: Academic/Nonprofit Terms; Industry Terms: Not Available to Industry
Depositor comments: Please visit https://www.biorxiv.org/content/10.1101/2023.06.29.546982v1 for bioRxiv preprint.
How to cite: AAV-U6-msCAMK2d-sgRNA-cTNT-SaCas9-HA-OLLAS was a gift from Yuxuan Guo (Addgene plasmid # 209782 ; http://n2t.net/addgene:209782 ; RRID:Addgene_209782)
